Addgene plasmid #22814: pBMTL-4
Purpose: (Empty Backbone)
Depositing lab: Ryan Gill. Depositing organization: University of Colorado, Boulder. Publication: Broad host range vectors for stable genomic library construction. Lynch MD, Gill RT. Biotechnol Bioeng. 2006 May 5. 94(1):151-8. 10.1002/bit.20836 PubMed 16496398.
Backbone
  Vector backbone: pBMTL-4
  Backbone size (bp): 4241
  Vector type: Bacterial Expression
Growth in bacteria
  Bacterial resistance: Tetracycline, 10 μg/mL
  Growth temperature: 37°C
  Growth strain: DH5alpha
  Copy number: Unknown
Gene/Insert
  Gene/Insert name: None
  Cloning method: Restriction Enzyme; 5′ cloning site XbaI (unknown if destroyed); 3′ cloning site EcoRV (unknown if destroyed)
  Sequencing primers: 5′ gataacaatt tcacactcta
Terms and licenses: Academic/Nonprofit Terms; Industry Terms: Not Available to Industry
How to cite: pBMTL-4 was a gift from Ryan Gill (Addgene plasmid # 22814 ; http://n2t.net/addgene:22814 ; RRID:Addgene_22814)
