[The description below was written by a language model from this plasmid's Addgene catalogue record and pLannotate feature annotations shown in this document.]
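Description:
pBMTL-4 is an empty, 4,241 bp broad-host-range bacterial cloning and expression backbone, described in the associated publication as one of a set of vectors for stable genomic library construction. It replicates through the pBBR1 system from Bordetella bronchiseptica: the annotated pBBR1 oriV lies immediately upstream of the pBBR1 Rep coding sequence, which supplies the replication protein that this origin requires. Because both are carried on the plasmid, it can be maintained in E. coli and, in principle, in other Gram-negative hosts that support pBBR1 replicons. The record lists the copy number as unknown. Selection is by tetracycline, conferred by a tetA efflux pump gene (a metal-tetracycline/H+ antiporter of the type found in pBR322 and pACYC184). In this plasmid, tetA sits directly downstream of a fragment of the cat gene promoter, which presumably drives its expression.

No insert is present. The cloning region appears to lie near the sequence origin. A lac promoter and lac operator close to the end of the numbered sequence point across the junction, and the catalogue lists XbaI and EcoRV as the 5′ and 3′ cloning sites. Cloned fragments could therefore be transcribed from the lac promoter, with repression by LacI and induction by IPTG in hosts that supply the repressor, since no lacI gene is annotated on the plasmid. This region is bracketed by two bidirectional terminators, tonB upstream of the promoter and soxR downstream of the junction. The arrangement should insulate inserts from read-through transcription coming from the backbone and protect the replication and resistance functions from transcription out of the insert, which is consistent with the stated aim of stable library maintenance. About 1.2 kb between the soxR terminator and oriV carries no annotation.
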