Features (pLannotate 1.2.2; 8 found; start..end, strand, type, name):
     60..96      -  terminator     soxR terminator: bidirectional E. coli soxR transcription terminator
   1347..2116    +  rep_origin     pBBR1 oriV: replication origin of the broad-host-range plasmid pBBR1 from Bordetella bronchiseptica; requires the pBBR1 Rep protein for replication
   2117..2779    +  CDS            pBBR1 Rep: replication protein for the broad-host-range plasmid pBBR1 from Bordetella bronchiseptica
   2781..2875    +  promoter       cat promoter (fragment): promoter of the E. coli cat gene encoding chloramphenicol acetyltransferase
   2876..4063    +  CDS            tetA: TCR3_ECOLX - Experimental evidence at protein level: Swiss-Prot protein existence level 1. Resistance to tetracycline by an active tetracycline efflux. This is an energy-dependent process that decreases the accumulation of the antibiotic in whole cells. This protein functions as a metal- tetracycline/H(+) antiporter. From Escherichia coli. This protein is used as a marker in many commonly used cloning vectors, such as pBR322 and pACYC184.
   4086..4117    -  terminator     tonB terminator: bidirectional E. coli tonB-P14 transcription terminator
   4164..4194    +  promoter       lac promoter: promoter for the E. coli lac operon
   4202..4218    +  protein_bind   lac operator: The lac repressor binds to the lac operator to inhibit transcription in E. coli. This inhibition can be relieved by adding lactose or isopropyl-β-D-thiogalactopyranoside (IPTG). lac repressor encoded by lacI
>Addgene plasmid #22814 | pBMTL-4 | depositor full sequence | sequence record 10452 | Author sequence
AACGAATTCAAGCTTGATATCATTCAGGACGAGCCTCAGACTCCAGCGTAACTGGACTGAAAACAAACTA
AAGCGCCCTTGTGGCGCTTTAGTTTTGTTCCGCTCATGATAATAATGGTTTCTTAGACGTCAGGTGGCAC
TTTTCGGGGAAATGTGCGCGCCCGCGTTCCTGCTGGCGCTGGGCCTGTTTCTGGCGCTGGACTTCCCGCT
GTTCCGTCAGCAGCTTTTCGCCCACGGCCTTGATGATCGCGGCGGCCTTGGCCTGCATATCCCGATTCAA
CGGCCCCAGGGCGTCCAGAACGGGCTTCAGGCGCTCCCGAAGGTCTCGGGCCGTCTCTTGGGCTTGATCG
GCCTTCTTGCGCATCTCACGCGCTCCTGCGGCGGCCTGTAGGGCAGGCTCATACCCCTGCCGAACCGCTT
TTGTCAGCCGGTCGGCCACGGCTTCCGGCGTCTCAACGCGCTTTGAGATTCCCAGCTTTTCGGCCAATCC
CTGCGGTGCATAGGCGCGTGGCTCGACCGCTTGCGGGCTGATGGTGACGTGGCCCACTGGTGGCCGCTCC
AGGGCCTCGTAGAACGCCTGAATGCGCGTGTGACGTGCCTTGCTGCCCTCGATGCCCCGTTGCAGCCCTA
GATCGGCCACAGCGGCCGCAAACGTGGTCTGGTCGCGGGTCATCTGCGCTTTGTTGCCGATGAACTCCTT
GGCCGACAGCCTGCCGTCCTGCGTCAGCGGCACCACGAACGCGGTCATGTGCGGGCTGGTTTCGTCACGG
TGGATGCTGGCCGTCACGATGCGATCCGCCCCGTACTTGTCCGCCAGCCACTTGTGCGCCTTCTCGAAGA
ACGCCGCCTGCTGTTCTTGGCTGGCCGACTTCCACCATTCCGGGCTGGCCGTCATGACGTACTCGACCGC
CAACACAGCGTCCTTGCGCCGCTTCTCTGGCAGCAACTCGCGCAGTCGGCCCATCGCTTCATCGGTGCTG
CTGGCCGCCCAGTGCTCGTTCTCTGGCGTCCTGCTGGCGTCAGCGTTGGGCGTCTCGCGCTCGCGGTAGG
CGTGCTTGAGACTGGCCGCCACGTTGCCCATTTTCGCCAGCTTCTTGCATCGCATGATCGCGTATGCCGC
CATGCCTGCCCCTCCCTTTTGGTGTCCAACCGGCTCGACGGGGGCAGCGCAAGGCGGTGCCTCCGGCGGG
CCACTCAATGCTTGAGTATACTCACTAGACTTTGCTTCGCAAAGTCGTGACCGCCTACGGCGGCTGCGGC
GCCCTACGGGCTTGCTCTCCGGGCTTCGCCCTGCGCGGTCGCTGCGCTCCCTTGCCAGCCCGTGGATATG
TGGACGATGGCCGCGAGCGGCCACCGGCTGGCTCGCTTCGCTCGGCCCGTGGACAACCCTGCTGGACAAG
CTGATGGACAGGCTGCGCCTGCCCACGAGCTTGACCACAGGGATTGCCCACCGGCTACCCAGCCTTCGAC
CACATACCCACCGGCTCCAACTGCGCGGCCTGCGGCCTTGCCCCATCAATTTTTTTAATTTTCTCTGGGG
AAAAGCCTCCGGCCTGCGGCCTGCGCGCTTCGCTTGCCGGTTGGACACCAAGTGGAAGGCGGGTCAAGGC
TCGCGCAGCGACCGCGCAGCGGCTTGGCCTTGACGCGCCTGGAACGACCCAAGCCTATGCGAGTGGGGGC
AGTCGAAGGCGAAGCCCGCCCGCCTGCCCCCCGAGCCTCACGGCGGCGAGTGCGGGGGTTCCAAGGGGGC
AGCGCCACCTTGGGCAAGGCCGAAGGCCGCGCAGTCGATCAACAAGCCCCGGAGGGGCCACTTTTTGCCG
GAGGGGGAGCCGCGCCGAAGGCGTGGGGGAACCCCGCAGGGGTGCCCTTCTTTGGGCACCAAAGAACTAG
ATATAGGGCGAAATGCGAAAGACTTAAAAATCAACAACTTAAAAAAGGGGGGTACGCAACAGCTCATTGC
GGCACCCCCCGCAATAGCTCATTGCGTAGGTTAAAGAAAATCTGTAATTGACTGCCACTTTTACGCAACG
CATAATTGTTGTCGCGCTGCCGAAAAGTTGCAGCTGATTGCGCATGGTGCCGCAACCGTGCGGCACCCTA
CCGCATGGAGATAAGCATGGCCACGCAGTCCAGAGAAATCGGCATTCAAGCCAAGAACAAGCCCGGTCAC
TGGGTGCAAACGGAACGCAAAGCGCATGAGGCGTGGGCCGGGCTTATTGCGAGGAAACCCACGGCGGCAA
TGCTGCTGCATCACCTCGTGGCGCAGATGGGCCACCAGAACGCCGTGGTGGTCAGCCAGAAGACACTTTC
CAAGCTCATCGGACGTTCTTTGCGGACGGTCCAATACGCAGTCAAGGACTTGGTGGCCGAGCGCTGGATC
TCCGTCGTGAAGCTCAACGGCCCCGGCACCGTGTCGGCCTACGTGGTCAATGACCGCGTGGCGTGGGGCC
AGCCCCGCGACCAGTTGCGCCTGTCGGTGTTCAGTGCCGCCGTGGTGGTTGATCACGACGACCAGGACGA
ATCGCTGTTGGGGCATGGCGACCTGCGCCGCATCCCGACCCTGTATCCGGGCGAGCAGCAACTACCGACC
GGCCCCGGCGAGGAGCCGCCCAGCCAGCCCGGCATTCCGGGCATGGAACCAGACCTGCCAGCCTTGACCG
AAACGGAGGAATGGGAACGGCGCGGGCAGCAGCGCCTGCCGATGCCCGATGAGCCGTGTTTTCTGGACGA
TGGCGAGCCGTTGGAGCCGCCGACACGGGTCACGCTGCCGCGCCGGTAGTACGTAAGAGGTTCCAACTTT
CACCATAATGAAATAAGATCACTACCGGGCGTATTTTTTGAGTTATCGAGATTTTCAGGAGCTAAGGAAG
CTAAAATGAAATCTAACAATGCGCTCATCGTCATCCTCGGCACCGTCACCCTGGATGCTGTAGGCATAGG
CTTGGTTATGCCGGTACTGCCGGGCCTCTTGCGGGATATCGTCCATTCCGACAGCATCGCCAGTCACTAT
GGCGTGCTGCTAGCGCTATATGCGTTGATGCAATTTCTATGCGCACCCGTTCTCGGAGCACTGTCCGACC
GCTTTGGCCGCCGCCCAGTCCTGCTCGCTTCGCTACTTGGAGCCACTATCGACTACGCGATCATGGCGAC
CACACCCGTCCTGTGGATCCTCTACGCCGGACGCATCGTGGCCGGCATCACCGGCGCCACAGGTGCGGTT
GCTGGCGCCTATATCGCCGACATCACCGATGGGGAAGATCGGGCTCGCCACTTCGGGCTCATGAGCGCTT
GTTTCGGCGTGGGTATGGTGGCAGGCCCCGTGGCCGGGGGACTGTTGGGCGCCATCTCCTTGCATGCACC
ATTCCTTGCGGCGGCGGTGCTCAACGGCCTCAACCTACTACTGGGCTGCTTCCTAATGCAGGAGTCGCAT
AAGGGAGAGCGTCGACCGATGCCCTTGAGAGCCTTCAACCCAGTCAGCTCCTTCCGGTGGGCGCGGGGCA
TGACTATCGTCGCCGCACTTATGACTGTCTTCTTTATCATGCAACTCGTAGGACAGGTGCCGGCAGCGCT
CTGGGTCATTTTCGGCGAGGACCGCTTTCGCTGGAGCGCGACGATGATCGGCCTGTCGCTTGCGGTATTC
GGAATCTTGCACGCCCTCGCTCAAGCCTTCGTCACTGGTCCCGCCACCAAACGTTTCGGCGAGAAGCAGG
CCATTATCGCCGGCATGGCGGCCGACGCGCTGGGCTACGTCTTGCTGGCGTTCGCGACGCGAGGCTGGAT
GGCCTTCCCCATTATGATTCTTCTCGCTTCCGGCGGCATCGGGATGCCCGCGTTGCAGGCCATGCTGTCC
AGGCAGGTAGATGACGACCATCAGGGACAGCTTCAAGGATCGCTCGCGGCTCTTACCAGCCTAACTTCGA
TCACTGGACCGCTGATCGTCACGGCGATTTATGCCGCCTCGGCGAGCACATGGAACGGGTTGGCATGGAT
TGTAGGCGCCGCCCTATACCTTGTCTGCCTCCCCGCGTTGCGTCGCGGTGCATGGAGCCGGGCCACCTCG
ACCTGAATGGAAGGGATCCCCCTCAAGTCAAAAGCCTCCGGTCGGAGGCTTTTGACTTTCTGCTATGGAG
GTCAGGTATGATTTTGCATTAGGCACCCCAGGCTTTACACTTTATGCTTCCGGCTCGTATGTTGTGTGGA
ATTGTGAGCGGATAACAATTTCACACTCTAGAGAATTCGTC
