>Addgene plasmid #22814 | pBMTL-4 | addgene partial sequence | sequence record 28824 | 22814 with lac-promoter
GTGGGATGGACGGATACAATTTCACACTCTAGAGAATTCGTCAACGAATTCAAGCTTGATATCATTCAGG
ACGAGCCTCAGACTCCAGCGTAACTGGACTGAAAACAAACTAAAGCGCCCTTGTGGCGCTTTAGTTTTGT
TCCGCTCATGATAATAATGGTTTCTTAGACGTCAGGTGGCACTTTTCGGGGAAATGTGCGCGCCCGCGTT
CCTGCTGGCGCTGGGCCTGTTTCTGGCGCTGGACTTCCCGCTGTTCCGTCAGCAGCTTTTCGCCCACGGC
CTTGATGATCGCGGCGGCCTTGGCCTGCATATCCCGATTCAACGGCCCCAGGGCGTCCAGAACGGGCTTC
AGGCGCTCCCGAAGGTCTCGGGCCGTCTCTTGGGCTTGATCGGCCTTCTTGCGCATCTCACGCGCTCCTG
CGGCGGCCTGTAGGGCAGGCTCATACCCCTGCCGAACCGCTTTTGTCAGCCGGTCGGCCACGGCTTCCGG
CGTCTCAACGCGCTTTGAGATTCCCAGCTTTTCGGCCAATCCCTGCGGTGCATAGGCGCGTGGCTCGACC
GCTTGCGGGCTGATGGTGACGTGGCCCACTGGTGGCCGCTCCAGGGCCTCGTAGAACGCCTGAATGCGCG
TGTGACGTGCCTTGCTGCCCTCGATGCCCCGTTGCANCA
